>Addgene plasmid #72936 | pTU1-B-lacZ | depositor full sequence | sequence record 447508 | pTU1-B-lacZ sequence 2516 bps
CGTCTCATGCCCTATAGAGACCTCTAGACATATGTTGTGAGCGGATAACAATTTCACACAGGAAACAGCT
ATGACCATGGTACAAAGAGGAGAAAGGACATGGGTGACCCGAAACTGCTGCTGGAAGTTCCGCACGCTAT
CTCTTCTTCTCCGGGTAACTCTCTGGCTGTTGTTCTGCAACGTCGTGACTGGGAAAACCCGGGTGTTACC
CAGCTGAACCGTCTGGCTGCTCACCCGCCGTTCGCTTCTTGGCGTAACTCTGAAGAAGCTCGTACCGACC
GTCCGTCCCAGCAGCTGCGTTCTCTGATCCGTCTGCTGACCAAACCGGAACGTAAACTGTCTTGGCTGCT
GCCGCCGCTGTCTAACAACTAACGCAAAAAACCCCGCCCCTGACAGGGCGGGGTTTTTTCGCACTAGTGG
ATCCGCATGCGGTCTCATGTTCCGGAGAGACGCTGCAGGCTTCCTCGCTCACTGACTCGCTGCGCTCGGT
CGTTCGGCTGCGGCGAGCGGTATCAGCTCACTCAAAGGCGGTAATACGGTTATCCACAGAATCAGGGGAT
AACGCAGGAAAGAACATGTGAGCAAAAGGCCAGCAAAAGGCCAGGAACCGTAAAAAGGCCGCGTTGCTGG
CGTTTTTCCATAGGCTCCGCCCCCCTGACGAGCATCACAAAAATCGACGCTCAAGTCAGAGGTGGCGAAA
CCCGACAGGACTATAAAGATACCAGGCGTTTCCCCCTGGAAGCTCCCTCGTGCGCTCTCCTGTTCCGACC
CTGCCGCTTACCGGATACCTGTCCGCCTTTCTCCCTTCGGGAAGCGTGGCGCTTTCTCATAGCTCACGCT
GTAGGTATCTCAGTTCGGTGTAGGTCGTTCGCTCCAAGCTGGGCTGTGTGCACGAACCCCCCGTTCAGCC
CGACCGCTGCGCCTTATCCGGTAACTATCGTCTTGAGTCCAACCCGGTAAGACACGACTTATCGCCACTG
GCAGCAGCCACTGGTAACAGGATTAGCAGAGCGAGGTATGTAGGCGGTGCTACAGAGTTCTTGAAGTGGT
GGCCTAACTACGGCTACACTAGAAGGACAGTATTTGGTATCTGCGCTCTGCTGAAGCCAGTTACCTTCGG
AAAAAGAGTTGGTAGCTCTTGATCCGGCAAACAAACCACCGCTGGTAGCGGTGGTTTTTTTGTTTGCAAG
CAGCAGATTACGCGCAGAAAAAAAGGATCTCAAGAAGATCCTTTGATCTTTTCTACGGGGTCTGACGCTC
AGTGGAACGAAAACTCACGTTAAGGGATTTTGGTCATGAGATTATCAAAAAGGATCTTCACCTAGATCCT
TTTAAATTAAAAATGAAGTTTTAAATCAATCTAAAGTATATATGAGTAAACTTGGTCTGACAGTTACCAA
TGCTTAATCAGTGAGGCACCTATCTCAGCGATCTGTCTATTTCGTTCATCCATAGTTGCCTGACTCCCCG
TCGTGTAGATAACTACGATACGGGAGGGCTTACCATCTGGCCCCAGTGCTGCAATGATACCGCGAGAGCC
ACGCTCACCGGCTCCAGATTTATCAGCAATAAACCAGCCAGCCGGAAGGGCCGAGCGCAGAAGTGGTCCT
GCAACTTTATCCGCCTCCATCCAGTCTATTAATTGTTGCCGGGAAGCTAGAGTAAGTAGTTCGCCAGTTA
ATAGTTTGCGCAACGTTGTTGCCATTGCTACAGGCATCGTGGTGTCACGCTCGTCGTTTGGTATGGCTTC
ATTCAGCTCCGGTTCCCAACGATCAAGGCGAGTTACATGATCCCCCATGTTGTGCAAAAAAGCGGTTAGC
TCCTTCGGTCCTCCGATCGTTGTCAGAAGTAAGTTGGCCGCAGTGTTATCACTCATGGTTATGGCAGCAC
TGCATAATTCTCTTACTGTCATGCCATCCGTAAGATGCTTTTCTGTGACTGGTGAGTACTCAACCAAGTC
ATTCTGAGAATAGTGTATGCGGCGACCGAGTTGCTCTTGCCCGGCGTCAATACGGGATAATACCGCGCCA
CATAGCAGAACTTTAAAAGTGCTCATCATTGGAAAACGTTCTTCGGGGCGAAAACTCTCAAGGATCTTAC
CGCTGTTGAGATCCAGTTCGATGTAACCCACTCGTGCACCCAACTGATCTTCAGCATCTTTTACTTTCAC
CAGCGTTTCTGGGTGAGCAAAAACAGGAAGGCAAAATGCCGCAAAAAAGGGAATAAGGGCGACACGGAAA
TGTTGAATACTCATACTCTTCCTTTTTCAATATTATTGAAGCATTTATCAGGGTTATTGTCTCATGAGCG
GATACATATTTGAATGTATTTAGAAAAATAAACAAATAGGGGTTCCGCGCACATTTCCCCGAAAAGTGCC
ACCTGACGTCTAAGAAACCATTATTATCATGACATTAACCTATAAAAATAGGCGTATCACGAGGCAGAAT
TTCAGATAAAAAAAATCCTTAGCTTTCGCTAAGGATGATTTCTGGAATTCGCGGCCGCTTCTAGAA
Features (pLannotate 1.2.2; 7 found; start..end, strand, type, name):
     35..51      +  protein_bind   lac operator: The lac repressor binds to the lac operator to inhibit transcription in E. coli. This inhibition can be relieved by adding lactose or isopropyl-β-D-thiogalactopyranoside (IPTG). lac repressor encoded by lacI
    157..357     +  CDS            lacZ (fragment): BGAL_ECOLI - Experimental evidence at protein level: Swiss-Prot protein existence level 1. From Escherichia coli (strain K12).
    635..1223    -  rep_origin     ori: high-copy-number ColE1/pMB1/pBR322/pUC origin of replication
   1394..2254    -  CDS            AmpR: β-lactamase; bla; confers resistance to ampicillin, carbenicillin, and related antibiotics
   2255..2359    -  promoter       AmpR promoter: bla
   2449..2492    -  terminator     bacterial terminator: putative bacterial transcription terminator
   2495..2514    +  misc_feature   BioBrick prefix: BioBrick prefix for parts that start with "ATG"
