[The description below was written by a language model from this plasmid's Addgene catalogue record and pLannotate feature annotations shown in this document.]
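Description:
pTU1-B-lacZ is a Level 1 destination vector from the EcoFlex MoClo kit, a Golden Gate-style modular cloning system for E. coli synthetic biology. It is built on the iGEM pSB1A2 backbone and occupies "position B" in the kit's hierarchy, meaning that a transcription unit assembled in it is intended to take the second slot when several Level 1 units are later combined into a multigene construct. The plasmid is small (the deposited sequence is about 2.5 kb), replicates at high copy from a ColE1/pUC-type origin, and is selected with ampicillin through a β-lactamase gene driven by its native bla promoter. The record notes a silent G717C nucleotide change in β-lactamase that removes an internal BsaI site, consistent with BsaI being used for assembly into this vector, since internal Type IIS sites would otherwise interfere with cloning.

The insert is a synthetic "B site" cassette carrying a LacZα fragment. The feature table shows a lac operator upstream of a short lacZ coding fragment, which provides α-complementation in a suitable host. In this kind of destination vector the lacZα cassette typically serves as a dropout marker: it is replaced by the assembled parts, so correct clones can be told from uncut vector by blue/white screening. A putative bacterial terminator and a remnant of the BioBrick prefix from the parental backbone flank the cloning region. The exact Type IIS sites and overhangs that define position B are not annotated in the feature table, and the catalogue lists the cloning sites as unknown.
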