Addgene plasmid #72936: pTU1-B-lacZ
Purpose: Level 1 Destination vector - Position B
Depositing lab: Paul Freemont. Depositing organization: Imperial College London. Publication: EcoFlex: A Multifunctional MoClo Kit for E. coli Synthetic Biology. Moore SJ, Lai HE, Kelwick RJ, Chee SM, Bell DJ, Polizzi KM, Freemont PS. ACS Synth Biol. 2016 May 2. 10.1021/acssynbio.6b00031 PubMed 27096716.
Backbone
  Vector backbone: pSB1A2
  Backbone manufacturer: iGEM
  Backbone size w/o insert (bp): 2532
  Vector type: Synthetic Biology
Growth in bacteria
  Bacterial resistance: Ampicillin, 100 μg/mL
  Growth temperature: 37°C
  Growth strain: JM109
  Copy number: High Copy
Gene/Insert
  Gene/Insert name: Level 1 - B site (alt name: LacZalpha fragment)
  Species: Synthetic
  Mutation: Beta-lactamase - G717C (nucleotide) - silent mutagenesis to remove BsaI site
  Cloning method: Restriction Enzyme; 5′ cloning site Unknown (unknown if destroyed); 3′ cloning site Unknown (unknown if destroyed)
  Sequencing primers: 5′ VF2 (5' tgccacctgacgtctaagaa 3'); 3′ VR (5' attaccgcctttgagtgagc 3')
Terms and licenses: Academic/Nonprofit Terms; Industry Terms: Not Available to Industry
How to cite: pTU1-B-lacZ was a gift from Paul Freemont (Addgene plasmid # 72936 ; http://n2t.net/addgene:72936 ; RRID:Addgene_72936)
