>Addgene plasmid #72936 | pTU1-B-lacZ | depositor partial sequence | sequence record 133781 | Golden Gate MCS - Partial sequence between 2 BsmBI sites (CGTCTCANNNN and NNNNAGAGACG) - Backbone pTU1-A-lacZ
CGTCTCATGCCCTATAGAGACCTCTAGACATATGTTGTGAGCGGATAACAATTTCACACAGGAAACAGCT
ATGACCATGGTACAAAGAGGAGAAAGGACATGGGTGACCCGAAACTGCTGCTGGAAGTTCCGCACGCTAT
CTCTTCTTCTCCGGGTAACTCTCTGGCTGTTGTTCTGCAACGTCGTGACTGGGAAAACCCGGGTGTTACC
CAGCTGAACCGTCTGGCTGCTCACCCGCCGTTCGCTTCTTGGCGTAACTCTGAAGAAGCTCGTACCGACC
GTCCGTCCCAGCAGCTGCGTTCTCTGATCCGTCTGCTGACCAAACCGGAACGTAAACTGTCTTGGCTGCT
GCCGCCGCTGTCTAACAACTAACGCAAAAAACCCCGCCCCTGACAGGGCGGGGTTTTTTCGCACTAGTGG
ATCCGCATGCGGTCTCATGTTCCGGAGAGACG
