>Addgene plasmid #72936 | pTU1-B-lacZ | addgene partial sequence | sequence record 140524 | RNAde-BB-1F 5'-tgccacctgacgtctaagaa-3'
ATAGGCGTATCACGAGGCAGAATTTCAGATAAAAAAAATCCTTAGCTTTCGCTAAGGATGATTTCTGGAA
TTCGCGGCCGCTTCTAGAACGTCTCATGCCCTATAGAGACCTCTAGACATATGTTGTGAGCGGATAACAA
TTTCACACAGGAAACAGCTATGACCATGGTACAAAGAGGAGAAAGGACATGGGTGACCCGAAACTGCTGC
TGGAAGTTCCGCACGCTATCTCTTCTTCTCCGGGTAACTCTCTGGCTGTTGTTCTGCAACGTCGTGACTG
GGAAAACCCGGGTGTTACCCAGCTGAACCGTCTGGCTGCTCACCCGCCGTTCGCTTCTTGGCGTAACTCT
GAAGAAGCTCGTACCGACCGTCCGTCCCAGCAGCTGCGTTCTCTGATCCGTCTGCTGACCAAACCGGAAC
GTAAACTGTCTTGGCTGCTGCCGCCGCTGTCTAACAACTAACGCAAAAAACCCCGCCCCTGACAGGGCGG
GGTTTTTTCGCACTAGTGGATCCGCATGCGGTCTCATGTTCCGGAGAGACGCTGCAGGCTTCCTCGCTCA
CTGACTCGCTGCGCTCGGTCGTTCGGCTGCGGCGAGCGGTATCAGCTCACTCAAAGGCGGTAATACGGTT
ATCCACAGAATCAGGGGATAACGCAGGAAAGAACATGTGAGCAAAAGGCCAGCAAAAGGCCAGGAACCGT
AAAAAGGCCGCGTTGCTGGCGTTTTTCCACAGGCTCCGCCCCCCTGACGAGCATCACAAAAATCGACGCT
CAAGTCAGAGGTGGCGAAACCCGACAGGACTATAAAGATACCAGGCGTTTCCCCCTGGAAGCTCCCTCGT
GCGCTCTCCTGTTCCGACCCTGCCGCTTACCGGATACCTGTCCGCCTTTCTCCCTTCGG
